Addgene plasmid #140685: pJ2040_t4
Purpose: NOT gate with sg-4t4
Depositing lab: Yolanda Schaerli. Depositing organization: Universite de Lausanne (UNIL). Publication: Multistable and dynamic CRISPRi-based synthetic circuits. Santos-Moreno J, Tasiudi E, Stelling J, Schaerli Y. Nat Commun. 2020 Jun 2;11(1):2746. doi: 10.1038/s41467-020-16574-1. PubMed 32488086.
Backbone
  Vector backbone: pCOLA
  Vector type: Bacterial Expression, Synthetic Biology
Growth in bacteria
  Bacterial resistance: Kanamycin, 50 μg/mL
  Growth temperature: 37°C
  Growth strain: DH5alpha
  Copy number: High Copy
Gene/Insert
  Gene/Insert name: NOT gate with sg-4t4
Terms and licenses: Academic/Nonprofit Terms; Industry Terms: Not Available to Industry
Depositor comments: GenBank file with original annotations can be downloaded from the "Resource Information" section. Please note that, in addition, plasmid pJ1996_v2 is needed for the circuit encoded on this plasmid to operate as designed.
How to cite: pJ2040_t4 was a gift from Yolanda Schaerli (Addgene plasmid # 140685 ; http://n2t.net/addgene:140685 ; RRID:Addgene_140685)
