[The description below was written by a language model from this plasmid's Addgene catalogue record and pLannotate feature annotations shown in this document.]
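Description:
pJ2040_t4 is a bacterial expression and synthetic-biology plasmid built on the pCOLA backbone and carrying a CRISPR interference-based NOT gate that uses the guide RNA sg-4t4. It replicates from the ColA origin, which is compatible with other common origins and so allows co-maintenance with additional plasmids in E. coli. Selection is by kanamycin through an aph(3')-Ia KanR gene driven by a bla promoter. The depositor notes that a second plasmid, pJ1996_v2, is required for the circuit to work as designed. The record does not say what that helper supplies, and no Cas9 or dCas9 coding sequence is annotated on this plasmid.

The input node consists of araC, transcribed divergently from the araBAD promoter, which makes the module arabinose-inducible. Downstream lie an S. pyogenes tracrRNA-derived scaffold fragment, presumably the constant part of the sgRNA, and then a T7 gene 10 RBS and an mKO2 orange fluorescent protein ORF directly followed by a marA-derived sequence. The role of the marA segment is not stated, although it may act as a degradation tag. A second unit has a J23119 constitutive promoter fragment, an RBS and superfolder GFP. This is plausibly the output that the guide represses, so that arabinose induction would lower green fluorescence, but the guide's binding site is not annotated. A third cassette encodes a repA fragment fused upstream of mNeptune, for which no promoter is annotated, followed by the rrnB T1 and T2 terminators. A short TcR fragment appears to be a backbone remnant. The plasmid belongs to a set used to build multistable and dynamic CRISPRi circuits, with the fluorescent reporters providing node-level readouts.
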