Features (pLannotate 1.2.2; 19 found; start..end, strand, type, name):
     11..889     -  CDS            araC: L-arabinose regulatory protein; araC
    916..1200    +  promoter       araBAD promoter: araBAD; promoter of the L-arabinose operon of E. coli; the araC regulatory gene is transcribed in the opposite direction (Guzman et al., 1995)
   1315..1382    +  misc_RNA       tracrRNA (fragment): trans-activating CRISPR RNA for the Streptococcus pyogenes CRISPR/Cas9 system
   1493..1515    +  RBS            RBS: efficient ribosome binding site from bacteriophage T7 gene 10 (Olins and Rangwala, 1989)
   1523..2176    +  CDS            mKO2: mKO2 is a basic (constitutively fluorescent) orange fluorescent protein published in 2008, derived from Verrillofungia concinna. It has moderate acid sensitivity.
   2177..2557    +  CDS            marA: MARA_ECOLI - Experimental evidence at protein level: Swiss-Prot protein existence level 1. May be a transcriptional activator of genes involved in the multiple antibiotic resistance (Mar) phenotype. It can also activate genes such as sodA, zwf and micF. From Escherichia coli (strain K12).
   2896..2920    +  promoter       J23119(SpeI) promoter (fragment): bacterial promoter (Registry of Standard Biological Parts BBa J23119) modified to end with an SpeI site
   3104..3126    +  RBS            RBS: efficient ribosome binding site from bacteriophage T7 gene 10 (Olins and Rangwala, 1989)
   3134..3847    +  CDS            Superfolder GFP: Superfolder GFP is a basic (constitutively fluorescent) green fluorescent protein published in 2005, derived from Aequorea victoria. It is reported to be a very rapidly-maturing weak dimer.
   4291..4313    +  RBS            RBS: efficient ribosome binding site from bacteriophage T7 gene 10 (Olins and Rangwala, 1989)
   4321..4530    +  CDS            repA (fragment): REP5_ECOLX - Experimental evidence at protein level: Swiss-Prot protein existence level 1. RepA is essential for origin function, autoregulates its own synthesis from the promoter, and, when overproduced, blocks origin function. From Escherichia coli.
   4531..5247    +  CDS            mNeptune: mNeptune is a basic (constitutively fluorescent) far red fluorescent protein published in 2009, derived from Entacmaea quadricolor. It is reported to be a rapidly-maturing monomer with moderate acid sensitivity.
   5415..5448    +  terminator     rrnB T1 terminator (fragment): Escherichia coli rrnB; transcription terminator T1 from the E. coli rrnB gene
   5540..5567    +  terminator     rrnB T2 terminator: transcription terminator T2 from the E. coli rrnB gene
   5689..5746    +  promoter       AmpR promoter (fragment): bla
   5755..6570    -  CDS            KanR: aminoglycoside phosphotransferase; aph(3')-Ia; confers resistance to kanamycin in bacteria or G418 (Geneticin®) in eukaryotes
   6571..6662    -  promoter       AmpR promoter: bla
   6680..7315    -  rep_origin     ColA ori: Plasmids containing the ColA origin of replication can be propagated in E. coli cells that contain additional plasmids with compatible origins.
   7400..7440    -  CDS            TcR (fragment): tetracycline efflux protein; tet; confers resistance to tetracycline
>Addgene plasmid #140685 | pJ2040_t4 | addgene full sequence | sequence record 305192 | Addgene NGS Result
TCGTTACCAATTATGACAACTTGACGGCTACATCATTCACTTTTTCTTCACAACCGGCACGGAACTCGCT
CGGGCTGGCCCCGGTGCATTTTTTAAATACCCGCGAGAAATAGAGTTGATCGTCAAAACCAACATTGCGA
CCGACGGTGGCGATAGGCATCCGGGTGGTGCTCAAAAGCAGCTTCGCCTGGCTGATACGTTGGTCCTCGC
GCCAGCTTAAGACGCTAATCCCTAACTGCTGGCGGAAAAGATGTGACAGACGCGACGGCGACAAGCAAAC
ATGCTGTGCGACGCTGGCGATATCAAAATTGCTGTCTGCCAGGTGATCGCTGATGTACTGACAAGCCTCG
CGTACCCGATTATCCATCGGTGGATGGAGCGACTCGTTAATCGCTTCCATGCGCCGCAGTAACAATTGCT
CAAGCAGATTTATCGCCAGCAGCTCCGAATAGCGCCCTTCCCCTTGCCCGGCGTTAATGATTTGCCCAAA
CAGGTCGCTGAAATGCGGCTGGTGCGCTTCATCCGGGCGAAAGAACCCCGTATTGGCAAATATTGACGGC
CAGTTAAGCCATTCATGCCAGTAGGCGCGCGGACGAAAGTAAACCCACTGGTGATACCATTCGCGAGCCT
CCGGATGACGACCGTAGTGATGAATCTCTCCTGGCGGGAACAGCAAAATATCACCCGGTCGGCAAACAAA
TTCTCGTCCCTGATTTTTCACCACCCCCTGACCGCGAATGGTGAGATTGAGAATATAACCTTTCATTCCC
AGCGGTCGGTCGATAAAAAAATCGAGATAACCGTTGGCCTCAATCGGCGTTAAACCCGCCACCAGATGGG
CATTAAACGAGTATCCCGGCAGCAGGGGATCATTTTGCGCTTCAGCCATACTTTTCATACTCCCGCCATT
CAGAGAAGAAACCAATTGTCCATATTGCATCAGACATTGCCGTCACTGCGTCTTTTACTGGCTCTTCTCG
CTAACCAAACCGGTAACCCCGCTTATTAAAAGCATTCTGTAACAAAGCGGGACCAAAGCCATGACAAAAA
CGCGTAACAAAAGTGTCTATAATCACGGCAGAAAAGTCCACATTGATTATTTGCACGGCGTCACACTTTG
CTATGCCATAGCATTTTTATCCATAAGATTAGCGGTTCCTACCTGACGCTTTTTATCGCAACTCTCTACT
GTTTCTCCATACCGAATTCATAGGATAGATTCTGGAAACTTTACCGTCCGAGCTCCAGCCTGCGGTCCGG
GTTCACTGCCGTATAGGCAGCATCTTAGAGTATGTAGTTTCAGAGCTATGCTGGAAACAGCATAGCAAGT
TGAAATAAGGCTAGTCCGTTATCAACTTGAAAAAGTGGCACCGAGTCGGTGCGTTCACTGCCGTATAGGC
AGTCGCTGGGACGCCCGCTCGAGCAATAAACAGTTGATAGGGCTTCTCCGTTACAGCCTGCGGTCCGGGT
TCACTGCCGTATAGGCAGTAATTTTGTTTAACTTTAAGAAGGAGATATACATATGGTTTCGGTTATCAAA
CCAGAGATGAAAATGCGTTACTATATGGATGGTTCAGTAAATGGTCACGAATTTACTATTGAGGGCGAGG
GTACGGGACGCCCATACGAGGGGCACCAGGAAATGACTTTACGCGTCACAATGGCTGAAGGCGGGCCTAT
GCCGTTTGCGTTCGATCTTGTTAGTCATGTCTTTTGTTACGGTCACCGTGTATTTACTAAATACCCCGAG
GAAATTCCAGACTATTTCAAACAAGCCTTCCCGGAAGGTTTGTCTTGGGAGCGCAGTTTAGAGTTTGAAG
ACGGTGGCTCGGCCAGCGTGTCAGCTCATATTAGTCTTCGCGGCAATACATTTTATCACAAGTCAAAGTT
CACCGGCGTGAACTTCCCCGCAGACGGCCCAATCATGCAGAATCAAAGTGTTGATTGGGAACCGTCCACA
GAGAAGATTACAGCTTCCGATGGAGTCTTAAAGGGCGATGTAACCATGTACTTAAAATTAGAAGGGGGAG
GGAACCATAAATGTCAGATGAAGACTACCTATAAGGCCGCAAAAGAGATTCTTGAAATGCCCGGAGACCA
CTACATTGGGCATCGTTTGGTCCGTAAGACAGAAGGAAATATTACTGAACAGGTCGAAGACGCTGTGGCA
CACAGCATGTCCCGCCGTAATACTGACGCCATCACAATCCACAGCATCCTGGATTGGATTGAAGACAACT
TGGAGTCGCCGTTGAGTTTAGAAAAAGTTAGTGAACGTAGTGGTTACTCAAAGTGGCACCTTCAGCGCAT
GTTTAAGAAGGAAACGGGTCATTCATTGGGTCAATATATTCGTTCTCGCAAGATGACTGAAATTGCCCAG
AAATTGAAAGAGTCTAATGAACCTATTTTGTACCTGGCGGAGCGTTACGGCTTTGAAAGTCAGCAAACCC
TTACACGTACCTTCAAGAATTACTTTGACGTTCCACCACACAAATATCGTATGACCAACATGCAGGGTGA
GTCACGTTTTTTGCATCCGTTGAATCATTACAATTCCTAATAATCGCTGGGACGCCCGCCATGGTTCAGC
CAAAAAACTTAAGACCGCCGGTCTTGTCCACTACCTTGCAGTAATGCGGTGGACAGGATCGGCGGTTTTC
TTTTCTCTTCTCAATTCTTCTGACCTGTAACGAATAATAGATAGTAAAGTAGTCTCCGATTGAGTTTTCT
CTGCCGAGTCCCACCCAGTTCTGTGATTTCAGTAAGTTGGTAATTGATACACTGTTGCGAGAACTGCTGC
CTGGTAGTAGATAGGTTGTTATTGAGTAAGAAGGTAAAGTGAACGAAATCCCTGAAACTGAGACTGTAGA
AAATAAGCTTCAGCCTGCGGTCCGGTTGACAGCTAGCTCAGTCCTAGGTACTGTGCTAGCTCGCTGGGAC
GCCCGGGGACTACACTTACGAAACTATTGATTGCTCAGCCTGCGGTCCGGCCATACATACTCTAAGATGT
GTCTCGCTGGGACGCCCGGGATCCAAGAGATTTCTACACGATTGAGCACTGTCTCAGCCTGCGGTCCGGG
TTCACTGCCGTATAGGCAGTAATTTTGTTTAACTTTAAGAAGGAGATATACATATGCGTAAAGGCGAAGA
ACTGTTTACCGGTGTGGTTCCGATTCTGGTGGAACTGGACGGCGATGTTAATGGTCATAAATTCAGTGTT
CGCGGCGAAGGTGAAGGCGATGCGACGAACGGCAAACTGACCCTGAAATTTATCTGCACCACGGGTAAAC
TGCCGGTCCCGTGGCCGACGCTGGTGACCACGCTGACCTATGGCGTTCAATGTTTTGCGCGTTACCCGGA
TCACATGAAACAGCACGACTTTTTCAAATCGGCCATGCCGGAAGGCTATGTGCAGGAACGTACGATTAGC
TTTAAAGACGATGGTACGTATAAAACCCGCGCGGAAGTGAAATTCGAAGGCGATACCCTGGTTAACCGTA
TCGAACTGAAAGGTATCGATTTCAAAGAAGACGGCAATATTCTGGGTCATAAACTGGAATATAACTTCAA
TTCCCACAACGTGTACATCACCGCGGATAAACAGAAAAACGGCATTAAAGCCAATTTCAAAATCCGCCAT
AATGTGGAAGATGGTAGCGTTCAGCTGGCCGACCACTATCAGCAAAACACGCCGATTGGTGATGGCCCGG
TCCTGCTGCCGGACAATCACTACCTGAGTACCCAGTCCGTGCTGTCAAAAGATCCGAACGAAAAACGTGA
CCACATGGTCCTGCTGGAATTTGTGACGGCTGCGGGTATCACCCACGGCATGGACGAACTGTATAAAATG
TCCCGCCGTAATACTGACGCCATCACAATCCACAGCATCCTGGATTGGATTGAAGACTAATAATCGCTGG
GACGCCCGCCTGCAGGCTCGGTACCAAATTCCAGAAAAGAGGCCTCCCGAAAGGGGGGCCTTTTTTCGTT
TTGGTCCTAATAGATAAAGGATAGGTCTGGTAGTGTTGTTCGTTCTCGCAGGTAAATCAATAATACTCAG
CAGTTCCGTAGACTTTTCAGTGGGACAGGGTAGCGATAACAGATAGATTGTAATAAGACACAGTAGGTGC
TCGTAGTTGCGTGAAGAGAACCGCTCAGGAAATCCAGTCAGAAGTATTGGTAATCGTTGAAAACTCAGTC
GACGCACTTACTGAAGACGTCCTATTACACTCGTCGTTGGAAACTGAAGATCAGCCTGCGGTCCGGGTTC
ACTGCCGTATAGGCAGTAATTTTGTTTAACTTTAAGAAGGAGATATACATATGAATCAGTCATTCATCTC
GGACATCTTATATGCCGACATCGAATCGAAGGCTAAGGAACTTACAGTCAATTCCAACAATACTGTCCAG
CCGGTCGCGCTTATGCGCTTAGGAGTTTTCGTTCCCAAACCTTCCAAGAGCAAAGGAGAAAGTAAGGAAA
TTGACGCCACCAAAGCCTTCTCTCAACTGGAGATTGCTAAAGCAGAGGGCATGGTTAGTAAAGGAGAAGA
AAATAACATGGCACTGATTAAGGAGAACATGCACATGAAGCTGTACATGGAGGGCACCGTGAACAACCAC
CACTTCAAGTGCACATCCGAGGGCGAAGGCAAGCCCTACGAGGGCACCCAGACCATGAGAATCAAGGCCG
TCGAGGGCGGCCCTCTCCCCTTCGCCTTCGACATCCTGGCTACCAGCTTCATGTACGGCAGCAAAACCTT
CATCAACCACACCCAGGGCATCCCCGACTTCTTTAAGCAGTCCTTCCCTGAGGGCTTCACATGGGAGAGA
GTCACCACATACGAAGACGGGGGCGTGCTGACCGCTACCCAGGACACCAGCCTCCAGGACGGCTGCCTCA
TCTACAACGTCAAGATCAGAGGGGTGAACTTCCCATCCAACGGCCCTGTGATGCAGAAGAAAACACTCGG
CTGGGAGGCCTCCACCGAGACCCTGTACCCCGCTGACGGCGGCCTGGAAGGCAGAGCCGACATGGCCCTG
AAGCTCGTGGGCGGGGGCCACCTGATCTGCAACTTGAAGACCACATACAGATCCAAGAAACCCGCTAAGA
ACCTCAAGATGCCCGGCGTCTACTATGTGGACAGAAGACTGGAAAGAATCAAGGAGGCCGACAAAGAGAC
CTACGTCGAGCAGCACGAGGTGGCTGTGGCCAGATACTGCGACCTCCCTAGCAAACTGGGGCACAGAGTC
TAATAATCGCTGGGACGCCCGGCGGCCGCGGAAACACAGAAAAAAGCCCGCACCTGACAGTGCGGGCTTT
TTTTTTCGACCAAAGGTAGCGAACGACGAGTCACTGTTGAGGATAAATACTTTCTCTACTAGGCGCCTGT
TACACAGGTCCTCAGCGGCGCGCCTTTGTCGGTGAACGCTCTCCTGAGTAGGACAAATCCGCCGGGAGCG
GATTTGAACGTTGTGAAGCAACGGCCCGGAGGGTGGCGGGCAGGACGCCCGCCATAAACTGCCAGGCATC
AAACTAAGCAGAAGGCCATCCTGACGGATGGCCTTTTTGCGTTTCAGATCTACCGGTAAACCAGCAATAG
ACATAAGCGGCTATTTAACGACCCTGCCCTGAACCGACGACAAGCTGACGACCGGGTCTCCGCAAGTGGC
ACTTTTCGGGGAAATGTGCGCGGAACCCCTATTTGTTTATTTTTCTAAATACATTCAAATATGTATCCGC
TCATGAATTAATTCTTAGAAAAACTCATCGAGCATCAAATGAAACTGCAATTTATTCATATCAGGATTAT
CAATACCATATTTTTGAAAAAGCCGTTTCTGTAATGAAGGAGAAAACTCACCGAGGCAGTTCCATAGGAT
GGCAAGATCCTGGTATCGGTCTGCGATTCCGACTCGTCCAACATCAATACAACCTATTAATTTCCCCTCG
TCAAAAATAAGGTTATCAAGTGAGAAATCACCATGAGTGACGACTGAATCCGGTGAGAATGGCAAAAGTT
TATGCATTTCTTTCCAGACTTGTTCAACAGGCCAGCCATTACGCTCGTCATCAAAATCACTCGCATCAAC
CAAACCGTTATTCATTCGTGATTGCGCCTGAGCGAGACGAAATACGCGGTCGCTGTTAAAAGGACAATTA
CAAACAGGAATCGAATGCAACCGGCGCAGGAACACTGCCAGCGCATCAACAATATTTTCACCTGAATCAG
GATATTCTTCTAATACCTGGAATGCTGTTTTCCCGGGGATCGCAGTGGTGAGTAACCATGCATCATCAGG
AGTACGGATAAAATGCTTGATGGTCGGAAGAGGCATAAATTCCGTCAGCCAGTTTAGTCTGACCATCTCA
TCTGTAACATCATTGGCAACGCTACCTTTGCCATGTTTCAGAAACAACTCTGGCGCATCGGGCTTCCCAT
ACAATCGATAGATTGTCGCACCTGATTGCCCGACATTATCGCGAGCCCATTTATACCCATATAAATCAGC
ATCCATGTTGGAATTTAATCGCGGCCTAGAGCAAGACGTTTCCCGTTGAATATGGCTCATACTCTTCCTT
TTTCAATATTATTGAAGCATTTATCAGGGTTATTGTCTCATGAGCGGATACATATTTGAATGTATTTAGA
AAAATAAACAAATAGGCATGCTAGCGCAGAAACGTCCTAGAAGATGCCAGGAGGATACTTAGCAGAGAGA
CAATAAGGCCGGAGCGAAGCCGTTTTTCCATAGGCTCCGCCCCCCTGACGAACATCACGAAATCTGACGC
TCAAATCAGTGGTGGCGAAACCCGACAGGACTATAAAGATACCAGGCGTTTCCCCCTGATGGCTCCCTCT
TGCGCTCTCCTGTTCCCGTCCTGCGGCGTCCGTGTTGTGGTGGAGGCTTTACCCAAATCACCACGTCCCG
TTCCGTGTAGACAGTTCGCTCCAAGCTGGGCTGTGTGCAAGAACCCCCCGTTCAGCCCGACTGCTGCGCC
TTATCCGGTAACTATCATCTTGAGTCCAACCCGGAAAGACACGACAAAACGCCACTGGCAGCAGCCATTG
GTAACTGAGAATTAGTGGATTTAGATATCGAGAGTCTTGAAGTGGTGGCCTAACAGAGGCTACACTGAAA
GGACAGTATTTGGTATCTGCGCTCCACTAAAGCCAGTTACCAGGTTAAGCAGTTCCCCAACTGACTTAAC
CTTCGATCAAACCGCCTCCCCAGGCGGTTTTTTCGTTTACAGAGCAGGAGATTACGACGATCGTAAAAGG
ATCTCAAGAAGATCCTTTACGGATTCCCGACACCATCACTCTAGATTTCAGTGCAATTTATCTCTTCAAA
TGTAGCACCTGAAGTCAGCCCCATACGATATAAGTTGTAATTCTCATGTTAGTCATGCCCCGCGCCCACC
GGAAGGAGCTGACTGGGTTGCTCCTAGGGTCTGAT
